>Addgene plasmid #29186 | pEMS1387 | addgene partial sequence | sequence record 39560 | EGFP-N 5'-CGTCGCCGTCCAGCTCGACCAG-3'
TTGCTCACCATGGTGGCGGAAGTTCCTATACCTTTTGAAGAATAGGAACTTCGGCGCGCCACGCGTCGGG
AAGGGGGAGGGAAGAAAAAGCAGCGCGAAGATTCGCCTCGCCCCTTCCCCTGGGGTCTTCCGCCCTTCTC
CTGGGAAGTTTCGGAGGAAGGGAATGCAGAGACCCAAGCAGGAAGTTCTTACTGCTTCGGCGAAGGGTAT
CTCCGAGGAGCAGCTTTCAGGCGCTCCCTGGGCTCTCGCAGTCCAGCGCGTTCAGAAGCTCCAGCTGGGA
AACTGGAGTTGGCCTGAAAGCAGCTCCAGGATCTCCCGGCGGCGGAGAGGTGGCTGGAACGTCTGTCTGT
CGCTGTCCATTTTACTTTGCCGCTCCCGAACTGGCTGCCGGAGCTGGAGTCTCCCCACTAGCAAACAGTC
TCCAATCCCAGAAATATCTAGAACCGAGAAGCCCCATCCTCCACGGTCACTCTGTGACCCTCCTCTCCCT
ATTTCCTTCCTTCCCTCTCTCCCCCTCTCTCCTCCTCTCTTCTCTCTCTTCTGCCTCTTTCGTCCCCCTT
CTCCCCACCTGCCTTCCCTTTCAGTCTCCCTCTT
