>Addgene plasmid #29186 | pEMS1387 | addgene partial sequence | sequence record 39682 | pEMS1307-fwd 5'-ccgcacgtctaagaaaccat-3'
GTATCACGAGGCCCTTTCGTCTTCAAGAATTAATTCCGATCATATTCAATAACCCTTAATGAATTCGAGC
TCCTAGGGGATAATGGACAAACATACCAATTACTGAGAAACTCCAACCATCAGCCTTCAGTAATGATAGG
GCTTCAAGGTTCACAGCAAAACTTCAGCTTAAATCTTTTTAGTTTGTGTCCCTGGTCAAGGAATTACATT
GAAATGCTGGGTGTGTATCAAATTTCCTGTGAAAATGTTAAAAATATTTATCTTTTTAAAACTATTTTAG
AGAAATTTCACATGATGGATGATATATCATACCCTAAATTCATAACCTGACAAGTTTATGCTGGCATCTA
GTAAATTCAAAAAGGAATAAAGGCAGAATGACTAGAATTTTTCTTTTCAAATGATATCATCAATAATATC
CGTTATAAAGCTTGCTTTTCTTTAGGTTAACTTTAGAGGCCTTGAAGAATAAGAGCTCATCTCTTTATGC
AGGAGCTTTGGTTTGCAGCATTTACTTAAGAAATATTTGGTATTCTGTATCTTTAAGAGTTAAACATAGA
AGAATTGGCTAAGTGAAAA
