[The description below was written by a language model from this plasmid's Addgene catalogue record.]
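Description:
pEMS1387 is a plasmid from the Pleiades Promoter Project, a collection built to test compact human "MiniPromoters" for their ability to drive selective reporter expression in the brain. It is based on the large pEMS1306 backbone (about 16.5 kb without insert), is maintained in E. coli as a high-copy plasmid, and is selected with ampicillin. The record does not include a feature table, so the origin of replication and any other backbone elements, including anything related to delivery into mammalian cells or the mouse genome, are not stated here.

The insert is Ple118, a roughly 3.1 kb MiniPromoter derived from the human HTR1A locus, which encodes the 5-hydroxytryptamine (serotonin) 1A receptor. It was cloned between AvrII and MluI sites upstream of a backbone-encoded EGFP-NLS reporter. Although the catalogue lists EGFP-NLS as a C-terminal tag, the insert is a regulatory sequence rather than a coding sequence, so the arrangement is best understood as a promoter-reporter cassette. In it, the candidate HTR1A regulatory elements control transcription of a green fluorescent protein carrying a nuclear localisation signal, which concentrates fluorescence in the nucleus and makes individual expressing cells easier to identify.

The construct was intended to assess whether Ple118 could recapitulate HTR1A-like expression patterns in the nervous system. The recorded outcome is negative, since eGFP reporter expression was not detected in the brain or eye. It therefore serves mainly as a documented non-performing design within the MiniPromoter toolbox, useful as a reference point for promoter redesign or comparison.
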