Addgene plasmid #29186: pEMS1387
Purpose: Expression of the eGFP reporter gene was not detected in the brain and eye.
Depositing lab: Elizabeth Simpson. Depositing organization: University of British Columbia. Publication: A regulatory toolbox of MiniPromoters to drive selective expression in the brain. Portales-Casamar E, Swanson DJ, Liu L, de Leeuw CN, Banks KG, Ho Sui SJ, Fulton DL, Ali J, Amirabbasi M, Arenillas DJ, Babyak N, Black SF, Bonaguro RJ, Brauer E, Candido TR, Castellarin M, Chen J, Chen Y, Cheng JC, Chopra V, Docking TR, Dreolini L, D'Souza CA, Flynn EK, Glenn R, Hatakka K, Hearty TG, Imanian B, Jiang S, Khorasan-zadeh S, Komljenovic I, Laprise S, Liao NY, Lim JS, Lithwick S, Liu F, Liu J, Lu M, McConechy M, McLeod AJ, Milisavljevic M, Mis J, O'Connor K, Palma B, Palmquist DL, Schmouth JF, Swanson MI, Tam B, Ticoll A, Turner JL, Varhol R, Vermeulen J, Watkins RF, Wilson G, Wong BK, Wong SH, Wong TY, Yang GS, Ypsilanti AR, Jones SJ, Holt RA, Goldowitz D, Wasserman WW, Simpson EM. Proc Natl Acad Sci U S A. 2010 Sep 21. 107(38):16589-94. 10.1073/pnas.1009158107 PubMed 20807748.
Backbone
  Vector backbone: pEMS1306
  Backbone size w/o insert (bp): 16454
  Vector type: Pleiades Promoter Project [sic, Pleaides Plieades]
Growth in bacteria
  Bacterial resistance: Ampicillin, 100 μg/mL
  Growth temperature: 37°C
  Growth strain: DH5alpha
  Growth instructions: DH10B
  Copy number: High Copy
Gene/Insert
  Gene/Insert name: Ple118 (alt names: HTR1A; 5-hydroxytryptamine 1A receptor)
  Species: H. sapiens (human)
  Insert size (bp): 3102
  Entrez Gene: HTR1A (a.k.a. 5-HT-1A, 5-HT1A, 5HT1a, ADRB2RL1, ADRBRL1, G-21, PFMCD)
  Tag / fusion protein: EGFP-NLS (C terminal on backbone)
  Cloning method: Restriction Enzyme; 5′ cloning site AvrII (unknown if destroyed); 3′ cloning site MluI (unknown if destroyed)
  Sequencing primers: 5′ Unknown
Terms and licenses: Academic/Nonprofit Terms; Industry Terms: Not Available to Industry
How to cite: pEMS1387 was a gift from Elizabeth Simpson (Addgene plasmid # 29186 ; http://n2t.net/addgene:29186 ; RRID:Addgene_29186)
